>Addgene plasmid #67418 | pET-DEST42-ARL3 | addgene partial sequence | sequence record 118019 | T7term 5'-GCTAGTTATTGCTCAGCGG-3'
GGGCTTTGTTAGCAGCCGGATCAAACTCAATGGTGATGGTGATGATGACCGGTACGCGTAGAATCGAGAC
CGAGGAGAGGGTTAGGGATAGGCTTACCTTCAAGCTTCGAATTGATCACCACTTTGTACAAGAAAGCTGG
TCTTTCTTCTTTGCATTGACATTTTTGCAGACCCAGTTCATGCCATCCTGAACGCCCTCTCCTGTGAGAG
CTGAGCAAGACTGGATCTGCCAGACTCGGTCGCGGATGGTATGCAGGTTCAGTCCTTCTGCAATTTCAGA
GGCAGGGGCTGCTGTGAGCAAATCCTGCTTATTAGCAAAGATGAGCACTGGCACACAACTTAGTTTTTCT
TCCTCCAGTAATTCCGCTAGTTCCTGACCCGTCTCTTCAAATCTTTTTCTGTCTGCACTGTCGATTACAT
ATATAAGAATATCGGTATTTTCAAAATAATTCTTCCAGTATGGTCTGATTTTCCTCTGTCCACCAATGTC
CCATACATTCAGTTTAAAACCTTGTGATTGTACACTTTTGATGTTGAAACCCTGTGTAGGTGTGATGTGG
CTGATGTCTTCAGATGCAAGCTGCTTCAGAAGAGTGGTCTTGCCAGCATTATCCAAGCCCAGGAGAAGTA
TTCTCACCTCCTGGTCTGGTGCACTTTTCAACTTGCGCAAAATTGAGAGCAAGCCCATGGTTCTATCTCC
TTCTAAGCCTGCTTTTTTGTACAAACTTGTGATATTCCTTCTTAAAGTTAAACAAAATTATTTCTAGAGG
GGAATTGTTATCCGCTCACAATTCCCCTATAGTGAGTCGTATTAATTTCGCGGGATCGAGATCTCGATCC
TCTACGCCGGACGCATCGTGGCCGGCATCACCGGCGCCACAGGTGCGGTTGCTGGCGCCTATATCGCCGA
CATCACCGATGGGGAAGATCG
