[The description below was written by a language model from this plasmid's Addgene catalogue record.]
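Description:
pET-DEST42-ARL3 is a bacterial expression plasmid built on the commercial pET-DEST42 Gateway destination vector and designed to produce human ARL3 (ADP-ribosylation factor-like 3, a small GTPase of the ARF family) in E. coli. The human ARL3 open reading frame was introduced by Gateway recombination cloning, so it sits in the position previously occupied by the destination cassette and is expected to be flanked by the att sites left by that reaction. The plasmid is selected with ampicillin and is recorded as high copy. It is propagated in a standard cloning strain (DH5alpha) that does not express T7 RNA polymerase.

Transcription of the insert is driven by a T7 promoter with an adjacent lac operator (T7/lacO). In this arrangement, expression depends on a host strain that supplies T7 RNA polymerase, and the lac repressor binding at the operator keeps basal transcription low until an inducer such as IPTG is added. The listed sequencing primers, T7 forward and T7 terminator reverse, indicate that the coding region lies between the T7 promoter and a T7 terminator, as is typical of pET vectors. The record does not state whether the ARL3 product carries any epitope or affinity tag, or whether the insert retains its own stop codon, so the tagged status of the protein should not be assumed. No feature table was provided, so the origin of replication and other backbone elements are not itemised.

The construct belongs to a toolbox of plasmids for expressing or knocking down human ARF family GTPases. Its stated purpose is recombinant expression of human ARL3 in bacteria.
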