Addgene plasmid #67418: pET-DEST42-ARL3
Purpose: Expression of hArl3 in E. coli
Depositing lab: Richard Kahn. Depositing organization: Emory University. Publication: Tool box: Plasmids for the expression or knockdown of human ARF Family GTPases (ARF/ARL/SAR) and their co-expression in bacteria with N-myristoyltransferases. Kerr SC, Kahn RA. Cell Logist. 2015 Sep 21;5(3):e1090523. doi: 10.1080/21592799.2015.1090523. eCollection 2015 Jul-Sep. PubMed 27057421.
Backbone
  Vector backbone: pET-DEST42
  Backbone manufacturer: Life Technologies
  Vector type: Bacterial Expression
Growth in bacteria
  Bacterial resistance: Ampicillin, 100 μg/mL
  Growth temperature: 37°C
  Growth strain: DH5alpha
  Copy number: High Copy
Gene/Insert
  Gene/Insert name: ARL3 (alt name: pRK8n-D42)
  Species: H. sapiens (human)
  Entrez Gene: ARL3 (a.k.a. ARFL3, JBTS35, RP83)
  Promoter: T7/lacO
  Cloning method: Gateway Cloning
  Sequencing primers: 5′ T7; 3′ T7-term
Terms and licenses: Academic/Nonprofit Terms; Industry Terms: Not Available to Industry
How to cite: pET-DEST42-ARL3 was a gift from Richard Kahn (Addgene plasmid # 67418 ; http://n2t.net/addgene:67418 ; RRID:Addgene_67418)
